Addgene plasmid #91374: pHH0103_SH3RF1-4/4
Purpose: Protein expression and purification of human SH3 domain construct SH3RF1-4/4
Depositing lab: Sachdev Sidhu. Depositing organization: University of Toronto. Publication: Comprehensive Analysis of the Human SH3 Domain Family Reveals a Wide Variety of Non-canonical Specificities. Teyra J, Huang H, Jain S, Guan X, Dong A, Liu Y, Tempel W, Min J, Tong Y, Kim PM, Bader GD, Sidhu SS. Structure. 2017 Oct 3;25(10):1598-1610.e3. doi: 10.1016/j.str.2017.07.017. Epub 2017 Sep 7. PubMed 28890361.
Backbone
  Vector backbone: pHH0103
  Vector type: Bacterial Expression
Growth in bacteria
  Bacterial resistance: Ampicillin, 100 μg/mL
  Growth temperature: 37°C
  Growth strain: DH5alpha
  Copy number: Low Copy
Gene/Insert
  Gene/Insert name: SH3RF1-4/4
  Species: H. sapiens (human)
  Insert size (bp): 224
  Entrez Gene: SH3RF1 (a.k.a. POSH, RNF142, SH3MD2)
  Cloning method: Restriction Enzyme; 5′ cloning site Sfi1 (unknown if destroyed); 3′ cloning site Not1 (unknown if destroyed)
Terms and licenses: Academic/Nonprofit Terms; Industry Terms: Not Available to Industry
How to cite: pHH0103_SH3RF1-4/4 was a gift from Sachdev Sidhu (Addgene plasmid # 91374 ; http://n2t.net/addgene:91374 ; RRID:Addgene_91374)
