[The description below was written by a language model from this plasmid's Addgene catalogue record and pLannotate feature annotations shown in this document.]
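Description:
pHH0103_SH3RF1-4/4 is a bacterial expression plasmid of about 6.9 kb, built on the pHH0103 backbone, for producing and purifying a single SH3 domain from human SH3RF1 (also known as POSH). The "4/4" in the name suggests the fourth of the four SH3 domains in this protein, though the record does not spell this out. It replicates in E. coli from a ColE1/pBR322-type origin with the pBR322 bom region, and the catalogue lists it as low copy. Selection is by ampicillin through the TEM beta-lactamase gene driven by its own promoter. An f1 phage origin sits within the interrupted rop sequence, which would allow single-stranded DNA production with helper phage.

Expression is driven by the tac promoter with a downstream lac operator. The plasmid also carries lacI under the enhanced lacIq promoter, so transcription is repressed until induced with IPTG. The annotated reading frame begins with a 6xHis tag, continues with Schistosoma japonicum glutathione S-transferase, and ends with the SH3RF1 fragment, which was inserted between SfiI and NotI sites. The annotation tool matched this fragment to the bovine orthologue, but the catalogue gives the insert as human, which probably reflects sequence conservation. The His and GST tags provide two affinity purification routes.

An fd terminator follows the insert. Beyond it lie fragments of M13 gene III and of the tetracycline resistance gene, which look like leftovers from a phage-display phagemid ancestor rather than functional parts. The construct belongs to a collection used to survey the binding specificities of the human SH3 domain family.
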