Features (pLannotate 1.2.2; 21 found; start..end, strand, type, name):
     61..138     +  promoter       lacIq promoter: lacI (mutant); In the lacIq allele, a single base change in the promoter boosts expression of the lacI gene about 10-fold.
    139..1221    +  CDS            lacI: lac repressor; lacI; The lac repressor binds to the lac operator to inhibit transcription in E. coli. This inhibition can be relieved by adding lactose or isopropyl-β-D-thiogalactopyranoside (IPTG).
   1234..1255    +  protein_bind   CAP binding site: CAP binding activates transcription in the presence of cAMP. E. coli catabolite activator protein
   1274..1291    +  promoter       tet promoter (fragment): E. coli promoter for tetracycline efflux protein gene
   1464..1492    +  promoter       tac promoter: strong E. coli promoter; hybrid between the trp and lac UV5 promoters
   1500..1516    +  protein_bind   lac operator: The lac repressor binds to the lac operator to inhibit transcription in E. coli. This inhibition can be relieved by adding lactose or isopropyl-β-D-thiogalactopyranoside (IPTG). lac repressor encoded by lacI
   1601..1618    +  CDS            6xHis: 6xHis affinity tag
   1634..2287    +  CDS            GST26_SCHJA: Experimental evidence at protein level: Swiss-Prot protein existence level 1. GST isoenzymes appear to play a central role in the parasite detoxification system. Other functions are also suspected including a role in increasing the solubility of haematin in the parasite gut. From Schistosoma japonicum (Blood fluke).
   2315..2557    +  CDS            SH3RF1 (fragment): SH3R1_BOVIN - Also known as POSH, POSH1 From Bos taurus (Bovine).
   2573..2620    +  terminator     fd terminator (sequence withheld): central terminator from bacteriophage fd (Otsuka and Kunisawa, 1982)
   2625..2837    +  CDS            M13 gene III (fragment) (sequence partly withheld): pIII; III; minor coat protein
   2852..3322    +  CDS            M13 gene III (fragment) (sequence partly withheld): pIII; III; minor coat protein
   3344..3414    +  CDS            TcR (fragment): tetracycline efflux protein; tet; confers resistance to tetracycline
   3656..4036    -  CDS            YPB1_ECOLX: Protein predicted: Swiss-Prot protein existence level 4. From Escherichia coli.
   4053..4204    +  CDS            rop (fragment): Rop protein, which maintains plasmids at low copy number; rop
   4240..4668    -  rep_origin     f1 ori (sequence partly withheld): f1 bacteriophage origin of replication; arrow indicates direction of (+) strand synthesis
   4677..4716    +  CDS            rop (fragment): Rop protein, which maintains plasmids at low copy number; rop
   4818..4958    +  misc_feature   bom: basis of mobility region from pBR322
   5144..5731    -  rep_origin     ori: high-copy-number ColE1/pMB1/pBR322/pUC origin of replication
   5905..6762    -  CDS            bla: BLAT_ECOLX - Experimental evidence at protein level: Swiss-Prot protein existence level 1. TEM-type are the most prevalent beta-lactamases in enterobacteria; they hydrolyze the beta-lactam bond in susceptible beta-lactam antibiotics, thus conferring resistance to penicillins and cephalosporins. TEM-3 and TEM-4 are capable of hydrolyzing cefotaxime and ceftazidime. TEM-5 is capable of hydrolyzing ceftazidime. TEM-6 is capable of hydrolyzing ceftazidime and aztreonam. TEM-8/CAZ-2, TEM- 16/CAZ-7 and TEM-24/CAZ-6 are markedly active against ceftazidime. IRT- 4 shows resistance to beta-lactamase in
   6763..6867    -  promoter       AmpR promoter: bla
>Addgene plasmid #91374 | pHH0103_SH3RF1-4/4 | addgene full sequence | sequence record 192240 | Addgene NGS Result
CATGACATTAACCTATAAAAATAGGCGTATCACGAGGCCCTTTCGTCTTCAAGAATTCCCGACACCATCG
AATGGTGCAAAACCTTTCGCGGTATGGCATGATAGCGCCCGGAAGAGAGTCAATTCAGGGTGGTGAATGT
GAAACCAGTAACGTTATACGATGTCGCAGAGTATGCCGGTGTCTCTTATCAGACCGTTTCCCGCGTGGTG
AACCAGGCCAGCCACGTTTCTGCGAAAACGCGGGAAAAAGTGGAAGCGGCGATGGCGGAGCTGAATTACA
TTCCCAACCGCGTGGCACAACAACTGGCGGGCAAACAGTCGTTGCTGATTGGCGTTGCCACCTCCAGTCT
GGCCCTGCACGCGCCGTCGCAAATTGTCGCGGCGATTAAATCTCGCGCCGATCAACTGGGTGCCAGCGTG
GTGGTGTCGATGGTAGAACGAAGCGGCGTCGAAGCCTGTAAAGCGGCGGTGCACAATCTTCTCGCGCAAC
GCGTCAGTGGGCTGATCATTAACTATCCGCTGGATGACCAGGATGCCATTGCTGTGGAAGCTGCCTGCAC
TAATGTTCCGGCGTTATTTCTTGATGTCTCTGACCAGACACCCATCAACAGTATTATTTTCTCCCATGAA
GACGGTACGCGACTGGGCGTGGAGCATCTGGTCGCATTGGGTCACCAGCAAATCGCGCTGTTAGCGGGCC
CATTAAGTTCTGTCTCGGCGCGTCTGCGTCTGGCTGGCTGGCATAAATATCTCACTCGCAATCAAATTCA
GCCGATAGCGGAACGGGAAGGCGACTGGAGTGCCATGTCCGGTTTTCAACAAACCATGCAAATGCTGAAT
GAGGGCATCGTTCCCACTGCGATGCTGGTTGCCAACGATCAGATGGCGCTGGGCGCAATGCGCGCCATTA
CCGAGTCCGGGCTGCGCGTTGGTGCGGATATCTCGGTAGTGGGATACGACGATACCGAAGACAGCTCATG
TTATATCCCGCCGTTAACCACCATCAAACAGGATTTTCGCCTGCTGGGGCAAACCAGCGTGGACCGCTTG
CTGCAACTCTCTCAGGGCCAGGCGGTGAAGGGCAATCAGCTGTTGCCCGTCTCACTGGTGAAAAGAAAAA
CCACCCTGGCGCCCAATACGCAAACCGCCTCTCCCCGCGCGTTGGCCGATTCATTAATGCAGCTGGCACG
ACAGGTTTCCCGACTGGAAAGCGGGCAGTGAGCGCAACGCAATTAATGTAAGTTAGCTCACTCATTAGGC
ACAATTCTCATGTTTGACAGCTTATCATCGACTGCACGGTGCACCAATGCTTCTGGCGTCAGGCAGCCAT
CGGAAGCTGTGGTATGGCTGTGCAGGTCGTAAATCACTGCATAATTCGTGTCGCTCAAGGCGCACTCCCG
TTCTGGATAATGTTTTTTGCGCCGACATCATAACGGTTCTGGCAAATATTCTGAAATGAGCTGTTGACAA
TTAATCATCGGCTCGTATAATGTGTGGAATTGTGAGCGGATAACAATTTCACACAGGAAACAGCCAGTCC
GTTTAGGTGTTTTCACGAGCACTTCACCAACAAGGACCATAGATTATGAAAATCGAAGAACACCATCACC
ATCACCATTCCAGCGGTAAGCTTATGTCCCCTATACTAGGTTATTGGAAAATTAAGGGCCTTGTGCAACC
CACTCGACTTCTTTTGGAATATCTTGAAGAAAAATATGAAGAGCATTTGTATGAGCGCGATGAAGGTGAT
AAATGGCGAAACAAAAAGTTTGAATTGGGTTTGGAGTTTCCCAATCTTCCTTATTATATTGATGGTGATG
TTAAATTAACACAGTCTATGGCCATCATACGTTATATAGCTGACAAGCACAACATGTTGGGTGGTTGTCC
AAAAGAGCGTGCAGAGATTTCAATGCTTGAAGGAGCGGTTTTGGATATTAGATACGGTGTTTCGAGAATT
GCATATAGTAAAGACTTTGAAACTCTCAAAGTTGATTTTCTTAGCAAGCTACCTGAAATGCTGAAAATGT
TCGAAGATCGTTTATGTCATAAAACATATTTAAATGGTGATCATGTAACCCATCCTGACTTCATGTTGTA
TGACGCTCTTGATGTTGTTTTATACATGGACCCAATGTGCCTGGATGCGTTCCCAAAATTAGTTTGTTTT
AAAAAACGTATTGAAGCTATCCCACAAATTGATAAGTACTTGAAATCCAGCAAGTATATAGCATGGCCTT
TGCAGGGCTGGCAAGCCACGTTTGGTGGTGGCGACCATCCTCCAAAATCGGATCTGGAAGTTCTGTTCCA
GGGGCCCCTGTCCAGCGGTCTGGTTCCGCGTGGTTCCGGTACCGCGGCCCAGCCGGCCATGGCCCAGGGC
GCGCTGGAACGTCATCGTGTTGTTGTTTCCTATCCACCACAATCTGAAGCAGAACTGGAACTGAAAGAAG
GTGATATTGTTTTTGTTCATAAAAAACGTGAAGATGGTTGGTTCAAAGGTACGCTGCAACGTAATGGTAA
AACCGGTCTCTTTCCCGGTTCCTTTGTCGAAAACATTGCGGCCGCATA
[142 nt withheld, positions 2569-2710]
C
[98 nt withheld, positions 2712-2809]
AGTTTGTACTGGTGACGAAACTCAGTGTCTAGCTAGAGTGGC
[149 nt withheld, positions 2852-3000]
T
[41 nt withheld, positions 3002-3042]
T
[62 nt withheld, positions 3044-3105]
A
[35 nt withheld, positions 3107-3141]
CCTCCCTCAATCGGTTGAATGTCGCCCTTTTGTCTTTGGCGCTGGTAAACCATATGAA
[86 nt withheld, positions 3200-3285]
T
[54 nt withheld, positions 3287-3340]
CTAGCGCCGCCCTATACCTTGTCTGCCTCCCCGCGTTGCGTCGCGGTGCATGGAGCCGGGCCACCTCGAC
CTGAATGGAAGCCGGCGGCACCTCGCTAACGGATTCACCACTCCAAGAATTGGAGCCAATCAATTCTTGC
GGAGAACTGTGAATGCGCAAACCAACCCTTGGCAGAACATATCCATCGCGTCCGCCATCTCCAGCAGCCG
CACGCGGCGCATCTCGGGCAGCGTTGGGTCCTGGCCACGGGTGCGCATGATCGTGCTCCTGTCGTTGAGG
ACCCGGCTAGGCTGGCGGGGTTGCCTTACTGGTTAGCAGAATGAATCACCGATACGCGAGCGAACGTGAA
GCGACTGCTGCTGCAAAACGTCTGCGACCTGAGCAACAACATGAATGGTCTTCGGTTTCCGTGTTTCGTA
AAGTCTGGAAACGCGGAAGTCAGCGCCCTGCACCATTATGTTCCGGATCTGCATCGCAGGATGCTGCTGG
CTACCCTGTGGAACACCTACATCTGTATTAACGAAGCGCTGGCATTGACCCTGAGTGATTTTTCTCTGGT
CCCGCCGCATCCATACCGCCAGTTGTTTACCCTCACAACGTTCCAGTAACCGGGCATGTTCATCATCAGT
AACCCGTATCGTGAGCATCCTCTCTCGTTTCATCGGTATCATTACCCCCATGAACAGAAATCCCCCTTAC
ACGGAGGCATCAGTGACCAAACAGGAAAAAACCGCCCTTAACATGGCCCGCTTTATCAGAAGCCAGACAT
TAACGCTTCTGGAGAAACTCAACGAGCTGGACGCGGATGAACAGGCAGACATCTGTGAATCGCTTCACGA
CCACGCTGATGAGCTTTACCGCAGGATCCGCGAAATTGTAAGCGTTAATATTTTGTTAAAATTCGCGTTA
AATTTTTGTTAAATCAGCTCATTTTTTAACCAATAGGCCGAAATCGGCAAAATCCCTTATAAATCAAAAG
AATAGACCGAGATAGGGT
[37 nt withheld, positions 4339-4375]
AAAGAACGTGGACTCCAACGTCAAAGG
[49 nt withheld, positions 4403-4451]
T
[91 nt withheld, positions 4453-4543]
G
[124 nt withheld, positions 4545-4668]
CGCGGATCCTGCCTCGCGCGTTTCGGTGATGACGGTGAAAACCTCTGACACATGCAGCTCCCGGAGACGG
TCACAGCTTGTCTGTAAGCGGATGCCGGGAGCAGACAAGCCCGTCAGGGCGCGTCAGCGGGTGTTGGCGG
GTGTCGGGGCGCAGCCATGACCCAGTCACGTAGCGATAGCGGAGTGTATACTGGCTTAACTATGCGGCAT
CAGAGCAGATTGTACTGAGAGTGCACCATATGCGGTGTGAAATACCGCACAGATGCGTAAGGAGAAAATA
CCGCATCAGGCGCTCTTCCGCTTCCTCGCTCACTGACTCGCTGCGCTCGGTCGTTCGGCTGCGGCGAGCG
GTATCAGCTCACTCAAAGGCGGTAATACGGTTATCCACAGAATCAGGGGATAACGCAGGAAAGAACATGT
GAGCAAAAGGCCAGCAAAAGGCCAGGAACCGTAAAAAGGCCGCGTTGCTGGCGTTTTTCCATAGGCTCCG
CCCCCCTGACGAGCATCACAAAAATCGACGCTCAAGTCAGAGGTGGCGAAACCCGACAGGACTATAAAGA
TACCAGGGTTTCCCCCTGGAAGCTCCCTCGTGCGCTCTCCTGTTCCGACCCTGCCGCTTACCGGATACCT
GTCCGCCTTTCTCCCTTCGGGAAGCGTGGCGCTTTCTCATAGCTCACGCTGTAGGTATCTCAGTTCGGTG
TAGGTCGTTCGCTCCAAGCTGGGCTGTGTGCACGAACCCCCCGTTCAGCCCGACCGCTGCGCCTTATCCG
GTAACTATCGTCTTGAGTCCAACCCGGTAAGACACGACTTATCGCCACTGGCAGCAGCCACTGGTAACAG
GATTAGCAGAGCGAGGTATGTAGGCGGTGCTACAGAGTTCTTGAAGTGGTGGCCTAACTACGGCTACACT
AGAAGGACAGTATTTGGTATCTGCGCTCTGCTGAAGCCAGTTACCTTCGGAAAAAGAGTTGGTAGCTCTT
GATCCGGCAAACAAACCACCGCTGGTAGCGGTGGTTTTTTTGTTTGCAAGCAGCAGATTACGCGCAGAAA
AAAAGGATCTCAAGAAGATCCTTTGATCTTTTCTACGGGGTCTGACGCTCAGTGGAACGAAAACTCACGT
TAAGGGATTTTGGTCATGAGATTATCAAAAAGGATCTTCACCTAGATCCTTTTAAATTAAAAATGAAGTT
TTAAATCAATCTAAAGTATATATGAGTAAACTTGGTCTGACAGTTACCAATGCTTAATCAGTGAGGCACC
TATCTCAGCGATCTGTCTATTTCGTTCATCCATAGTTGCCTGACTCCCCGTCGTGTAGATAACTACGATA
CGGGAGGGCTTACCATCTGGCCCCAGTGCTGCAATGATACCGCGAGACCCACGCTCACCGGCTCCAGATT
TATCAGCAATAAACCAGCCAGCCGGAAGGGCCGAGCGCAGAAGTGGTCCTGCAACTTTATCCGCCTCCAT
CCAGTCTATTAATTGTTGCCGGGAAGCTAGAGTAAGTAGTTCGCCAGTTAATAGTTTGCGCAACGTTGTT
GCCATTGCTGCAGGCATCGTGGTGTCACGCTCGTCGTTTGGTATGGCTTCATTCAGCTCCGGTTCCCAAC
GATCAAGGCGAGTTACATGATCCCCCATATTGTGCAAAAAAGCGGTTAGCTCCTTCGGTCCTCCGATCGT
TGTCAGAAGTAAGTTGGCCGCAGTGTTATCACTCATGGTTATGGCAGCACTGCATAATTCTCTTACTGTC
ATGCCATCCGTAAGATGCTTTTCTGTGACTGGTGAGTACTCAACCAAGTCATTCTGAGAATAGTGTATGC
GGCGACCGAGTTGCTCTTGCCCGGCGTCAACACGGGATAATACCGCGCCACATAGCAGAACTTTAAAAGT
GCTCATCATTGGAAAACGTTCTTCGGGGCGAAAACTCTCAAGGATCTTACCGCTGTTGAGATCCAGTTCG
ATGTAACCCACTCGTGCACCCAACTGATCTTCAGCATCTTTTACTTTCACCAGCGTTTCTGGGTGAGCAA
AAACAGGAAGGCAAAATGCCGCAAAAAAGGGAATAAGGGCGACACGGAAATGTTGAATACTCATACTCTT
CCTTTTTCAATATTATTGAAGCATTTATCAGGGTTATTGTCTCATGAGCGGATACATATTTGAATGTATT
TAGAAAAATAAACAAATAGGGGTTCCGCGCACATTTCCCCGAAAAGTGCCACCTGACGTCTAAGAAACCA
TTATTAT
