>Addgene plasmid #91374 | pHH0103_SH3RF1-4/4 | depositor partial sequence | sequence record 175862 | insert sequence
GGTACCGAATTCGGATCCGCGCGCTGGAACGTCATCGTGTTGTTGTTTCCTATCCACCACAATCTGAAGC
AGAACTGGAACTGAAAGAAGGTGATATTGTTTTTGTTCATAAAAAACGTGAAGATGGTTGGTTCAAAGGT
ACGCTGCAACGTAATGGTAAAACCGGTCTCTTTCCCGGTTCCTTTGTCGAAAACATTGCGGCCGCTAGCT
AAGTCGACGAGCTC
